>Addgene plasmid #68428 | pU6_(GLuc)_INT[GFPApt] | depositor full sequence | sequence record 120206 | Full Sequence
TTACCAATGCTTAATCAGTGAGGCACCTATCTCAGCGATCTGTCTATTTCGTTCATCCATAGTTGCCTGA
CTCCCCGTCGTGTAGATAACTACGATACGGGAGGGCTTACCATCTGGCCCCAGTGCTGCAATGATACCGC
GAGACCCACGCTCACCGGCTCCAGATTTATCAGCAATAAACCAGCCAGCCGGAAGGGCCGAGCGCAGAAG
TGGTCCTGCAACTTTATCCGCCTCCATCCAGTCTATTAATTGTTGCCGGGAAGCTAGAGTAAGTAGTTCG
CCAGTTAATAGTTTGCGCAACGTTGTTGCCATTGCTACAGGCATCGTGGTGTCACGCTCGTCGTTTGGTA
TGGCTTCATTCAGCTCCGGTTCCCAACGATCAAGGCGAGTTACATGATCCCCCATGTTGTGCAAAAAAGC
GGTTAGCTCCTTCGGTCCTCCGATCGTTGTCAGAAGTAAGTTGGCCGCAGTGTTATCACTCATGGTTATG
GCAGCACTGCATAATTCTCTTACTGTCATGCCATCCGTAAGATGCTTTTCTGTGACTGGTGAGTACTCAA
CCAAGTCATTCTGAGAATAGTGTATGCGGCGACCGAGTTGCTCTTGCCCGGCGTCAATACGGGATAATAC
CGCGCCACATAGCAGAACTTTAAAAGTGCTCATCATTGGAAAACGTTCTTCGGGGCGAAAACTCTCAAGG
ATCTTACCGCTGTTGAGATCCAGTTCGATGTAACCCACTCGTGCACCCAACTGATCTTCAGCATCTTTTA
CTTTCACCAGCGTTTCTGGGTGAGCAAAAACAGGAAGGCAAAATGCCGCAAAAAAGGGAATAAGGGCGAC
ACGGAAATGTTGAATACTCATACTCTTCCTTTTTCAATATTATTGAAGCATTTATCAGGGTTATTGTCTC
ATGAGCGGATACATATTTGAATGTATTTAGAAAAATAAACAAATAGGGGTTCCGCGCACATTTCCCCGAA
AAGTGCCACCTGACGTCTAAGAAACCATTATTATCATGACATTAACCTATAAAAATAGGCGTATCACGAG
GCCCTTTCGTCTCGCGCGTTTCGGTGATGACGGTGAAAACCTCTGACACATGCAGCTCCCGGAGACGGTC
ACAGCTTGTCTGTAAGCGGATGCCGGGAGCAGACAAGCCCGTCAGGGCGCGTCAGCGGGTGTTGGCGGGT
GTCGGGGCTGGCTTAACTATGCGGCATCAGAGCAGATTGTACTGAGAGTGCACCATATGCGGTGTGAAAT
ACCGCACAGATGCGTAAGGAGAAAATACCGCATCAGGCGCCATTCGCCATTCAGGCTGCGCAACTGTTGG
GAAGGGCGATCGGTGCGGGCCTCTTCGCTATTACGCCAGCTGGCGAAAGGGGGATGTGCTGCAAGGCGAT
TAAGTTGGGTAACGCCAGGGTTTTCCCAGTCACGACGTTGTAAAACGACGGCCAGTGAATTCGAGCTCGG
TACCCGGGGGCGCGCCGTTTCCCATGATTCCTTCATATTTGCATATACGATACAAGGCTGTTAGAGAGAT
AATTGGAATTAATTTGACTGTAAACACAAAGATATTAGTACAAAATACGTGACGTAGAAAGTAATAATTT
CTTGGGTAGTTTGCAGTTTTAAAATTATGTTTTAAAATGGACTATCATATGCTTACCGTAACTTGAAAGT
ATTTCGATTTCTTGGCTTTATATATCTTGTGGAAAGGACGAAACACCGATCTAGATACGACTCACTATGT
TTAAGAGCTATGCTGCGAATACGAGGCTTCTGGACTGCGATGGGAGCACGAAACGTCGTGGCGCAATTGG
GTGGGGAAAGTCCTTAAAAGAGGGCCACCACAGAAGCCTCGTATTCGCAGCATAGCAAGTTTAAATAAGG
CTAGTCCGTTATCAACTTGAAAAAGTGGCACCGAGTCGGTGCTTTTTTTCTTAATTAAGTCTAGAGTCGA
CTGTTTAAACCTGCAGGCATGCAAGCTTGGCGTAATCATGGTCATAGCTGTTTCCTGTGTGAAATTGTTA
TCCGCTCACAATTCCACACAACATACGAGCCGGAAGCATAAAGTGTAAAGCCTGGGGTGCCTAATGAGTG
AGCTAACTCACATTAATTGCGTTGCGCTCACTGCCCGCTTTCCAGTCGGGAAACCTGTCGTGCCAGCTGC
ATTAATGAATCGGCCAACGCGCGGGGAGAGGCGGTTTGCGTATTGGGCCGCTTCCTCGCTCACTGACTCG
CTGCGCTCGGTCGTTCGGCTGCGGCGAGCGGTATCAGCTCACTCAAAGGCGGTAATACGGTTATCCACAG
AATCAGGGGATAACGCAGGAAAGAACATGTGAGCAAAAGGCCAGCAAAAGGCCAGGAACCGTAAAAAGGC
CGCGTTGCTGGCGTTTTTCCATAGGCTCCGCCCCCCTGACGAGCATCACAAAAATCGACGCTCAAGTCAG
AGGTGGCGAAACCCGACAGGACTATAAAGATACCAGGCGTTTCCCCCTGGAAGCTCCCTCGTGCGCTCTC
CTGTTCCGACCCTGCCGCTTACCGGATACCTGTCCGCCTTTCTCCCTTCGGGAAGCGTGGCGCTTTCTCA
TAGCTCACGCTGTAGGTATCTCAGTTCGGTGTAGGTCGTTCGCTCCAAGCTGGGCTGTGTGCACGAACCC
CCCGTTCAGCCCGACCGCTGCGCCTTATCCGGTAACTATCGTCTTGAGTCCAACCCGGTAAGACACGACT
TATCGCCACTGGCAGCAGCCACTGGTAACAGGATTAGCAGAGCGAGGTATGTAGGCGGTGCTACAGAGTT
CTTGAAGTGGTGGCCTAACTACGGCTACACTAGAAGAACAGTATTTGGTATCTGCGCTCTGCTGAAGCCA
GTTACCTTCGGAAAAAGAGTTGGTAGCTCTTGATCCGGCAAACAAACCACCGCTGGTAGCGGTGGTTTTT
TTGTTTGCAAGCAGCAGATTACGCGCAGAAAAAAAGGATCTCAAGAAGATCCTTTGATCTTTTCTACGGG
GTCTGACGCTCAGTGGAACGAAAACTCACGTTAAGGGATTTTGGTCATGAGATTATCAAAAAGGATCTTC
ACCTAGATCCTTTTAAATTAAAAATGAAGTTTTAAATCAATCTAAAGTATATATGAGTAAACTTGGTCTG
ACAG
Features (pLannotate 1.2.2; 13 found; start..end, strand, type, name):
      1..861     -  CDS            AmpR: β-lactamase; bla; confers resistance to ampicillin, carbenicillin, and related antibiotics
    862..966     -  promoter       AmpR promoter: bla
   1061..1096    +  CDS            rop (fragment): Rop protein, which maintains plasmids at low copy number; rop
   1198..1297    +  misc_feature   bom (fragment): basis of mobility region from pBR322
   1303..1460    -  CDS            lacZα (fragment): LacZα fragment of β-galactosidase; lacZ fragment
   1488..1719    +  promoter       U6 promoter: RNA polymerase III promoter for human U6 snRNA
   1868..1932    +  misc_RNA       tracrRNA (fragment): trans-activating CRISPR RNA for the Streptococcus pyogenes CRISPR/Cas9 system
   1969..1988    +  misc_feature   MCS (fragment): pUC18/19 multiple cloning site
   2025..2041    -  protein_bind   lac operator: The lac repressor binds to the lac operator to inhibit transcription in E. coli. This inhibition can be relieved by adding lactose or isopropyl-β-D-thiogalactopyranoside (IPTG). lac repressor encoded by lacI
   2049..2079    -  promoter       lac promoter: promoter for the E. coli lac operon
   2094..2115    -  protein_bind   CAP binding site: CAP binding activates transcription in the presence of cAMP. E. coli catabolite activator protein
   2128..2218    -  CDS            lacI (fragment): lac repressor; lacI; The lac repressor binds to the lac operator to inhibit transcription in E. coli. This inhibition can be relieved by adding lactose or isopropyl-β-D-thiogalactopyranoside (IPTG).
   2396..2984    -  rep_origin     ori: high-copy-number ColE1/pMB1/pBR322/pUC origin of replication
