[The description below was written by a language model from this plasmid's Addgene catalogue record and pLannotate feature annotations shown in this document.]
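Description:
pU6_(GLuc)_INT[GFPApt] is a small (about 3.2 kb) plasmid for transient expression of a modified CRISPR guide RNA in mammalian cells, built on the pUC-type cloning vector pNEB193. It is propagated in E. coli at high copy from a ColE1/pUC origin and selected with ampicillin through the β-lactamase gene and its native promoter. The remaining annotated backbone features (lac promoter, operator and CAP site, and fragments of lacZα, lacI, rop, bom and the pUC multiple cloning site) are remnants of the parental vector. The interrupted lacZα reflects insertion of the cassette into the cloning region. The plasmid carries no mammalian selection marker or Cas9 coding sequence, so a Cas9 or dCas9 protein has to be provided from a separate construct.

The payload is a human U6 RNA polymerase III promoter driving a synthetic single guide RNA in the "INT" topology. In this design an accessory RNA domain, here a GFP-binding aptamer, is placed internally within the guide scaffold rather than appended to either end. The feature table is consistent with this layout. A gap of roughly 150 nt between the U6 promoter and the annotated Streptococcus pyogenes tracrRNA fragment would accommodate the spacer, the first part of the scaffold and the aptamer, although these are not individually annotated. The spacer targets a site in a Gaussia luciferase (GLuc) reporter construct. The plasmid belongs to a CRISPR-Display toolkit for bringing RNA cargo to specific DNA loci through Cas9 complexes. The record supports its use for testing whether a guide carrying an internal functional aptamer can still be directed to the GLuc reporter in transfected cells.
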