Addgene plasmid #68428: pU6_(GLuc)_INT[GFPApt]
Purpose: Transient expression in mammalian cells of an "INT" construct_bearing the GFP aptamer, targeting the GLuc reporter. U6 promoter
Depositing lab: John Rinn. Depositing organization: Harvard University. Publication: Multiplexable, locus-specific targeting of long RNAs with CRISPR-Display. Shechner DM, Hacisuleyman E, Younger ST, Rinn JL. Nat Methods. 2015 Jul;12(7):664-70. doi: 10.1038/nmeth.3433. Epub 2015 Jun 1. PubMed 26030444.
Backbone
  Vector backbone: pNEB193
  Backbone manufacturer: NEB
  Vector type: Mammalian Expression, CRISPR, Synthetic Biology
Growth in bacteria
  Bacterial resistance: Ampicillin, 100 μg/mL
  Growth temperature: 37°C
  Growth strain: DH5alpha
  Copy number: High Copy
Gene/Insert
  Gene/Insert name: INT construct_bearing the GFP aptamer
  gRNA/shRNA sequence: gRNA: GATCTAGATACGACTCACTAT
  Species: Synthetic
  Promoter: human U6
  Cloning method: Restriction Enzyme; 5′ cloning site Unknown (unknown if destroyed); 3′ cloning site Unknown (unknown if destroyed)
  Sequencing primers: 5′ LKO.1 5; 3′ M13R
Terms and licenses: Academic/Nonprofit Terms; Industry Terms: Not Available to Industry
Depositor comments: sgRNA targets the (ATCTAGATACGACTCACTAT) sequence in the Gluc reporter. Contains an internal "accessory domain," comprising a GFP aptamer.
How to cite: pU6_(GLuc)_INT[GFPApt] was a gift from John Rinn (Addgene plasmid # 68428 ; http://n2t.net/addgene:68428 ; RRID:Addgene_68428)
