>Addgene plasmid #68428 | pU6_(GLuc)_INT[GFPApt] | addgene partial sequence | sequence record 124669 | LKO1_5 5'-GACTATCATATGCTTACCGT-3'
GATTTCTTGGCTTTATATATCTTGTGGAAAGGACGAAACACCGATCTAGATACGACTCACTATGTTTAAG
AGCTATGCTGCGAATACGAGGCTTCTGGACTGCGATGGGAGCACGAAACGTCGTGGC
