>Addgene plasmid #68428 | pU6_(GLuc)_INT[GFPApt] | addgene partial sequence | sequence record 124670 | M13-Rev 5'-CAGGAAACAGCTATGACC-3'
GCCTGCAGGTTTAAACAGTCGACTCTAGACTTAATTAAGAAAAAAAGCACCGACTCGGTGCCACTTTTTC
AAGTTGATAACGGACTAGCCTTATTTAAACTTGCTATGCTGCGAATACGAGGCTTCTGTGGTGGCCCTCT
TTTAAGGACTTTCCCCACCCAATTGCGCCACGACGTTTCGTGCTCCCATCGCAGTCCAGAAGCCTCGTAT
TC
