>Addgene plasmid #68428 | pU6_(GLuc)_INT[GFPApt] | addgene partial sequence | sequence record 125574 | M13-F20 5'-TGTAAAACGACGGCCAGT-3'
GCATATACGATACAAGGCTGTTAGAGAGATAATTGGAATTAATTTGACTGTAAACACAAAGATATTAGTA
CAAAATACGTGACGTAGAAAGTAATAATTTCTTGGGTAGTTTGCAGTTTTAAAATTATGTTTTAAAATGG
ACTATCATATGCTTACCGTAACTTGAAAGTATTTCGATTTCTTGGCTTTATATATCTTGTGGAAAGGACG
AAACACCGATCTAGATACGACTCACTATGTTTAAGAGCTATGCTGCGAATACGAGGCTTCTGGACTGCGA
TGGGAGCACGAAACGTCGTGGCGCAATTGGGTGGGGAAAGTCCTTAAAAGAGGGCCACCACAGAAGCCTC
GTATTCGCAGCATAGCAAGTTTAAATAAGGCTAGTCCGTTATCAACTTGAAAAAGTGGCACCGAGTCGGT
GCTTTT
